>Addgene plasmid #162123 | LentiCRISPR v2-sgAMPK alpha2 clone2 | addgene full sequence | sequence record 322885 | Addgene NGS Result
GTCGACGGATCGGGAGATCTCCCGATCCCCTATGGTGCACTCTCAGTACAATCTGCTCTGATGCCGCATA
GTTAAGCCAGTATCTGCTCCCTGCTTGTGTGTTGGAGGTCGCTGAGTAGTGCGCGAGCAAAATTTAAGCT
ACAACAAGGCAAGGCTTGACCGACAATTGCATGAAGAATCTGCTTAGGGTTAGGCGTTTTGCGCTGCTTC
GCGATGTACGGGCCAGATATACGCGTTGACATTGATTATTGACTAGTTATTAATAGTAATCAATTACGGG
GTCATTAGTTCATAGCCCATATATGGAGTTCCGCGTTACATAACTTACGGTAAATGGCCCGCCTGGCTGA
CCGCCCAACGACCCCCGCCCATTGACGTCAATAATGACGTATGTTCCCATAGTAACGCCAATAGGGACTT
TCCATTGACGTCAATGGGTGGAGTATTTACGGTAAACTGCCCACTTGGCAGTACATCAAGTGTATCATAT
GCCAAGTACGCCCCCTATTGACGTCAATGACGGTAAATGGCCCGCCTGGCATTATGCCCAGTACATGACC
TTATGGGACTTTCCTACTTGGCAGTACATCTACGTATTAGTCATCGCTATTACCATGGTGATGCGGTTTT
GGCAGTACATCAATGGGCGTGGATAGCGGTTTGACTCACGGGGATTTCCAAGTCTCCACCCCATTGACGT
CAATGGGAGTTTGTTTTGGCACCAAAATCAACGGGACTTTCCAAAATGTCGTAACAACTCCGCCCCATTG
ACGCAAATGGGCGGTAGGCGTGTACGGTGGGAGGTCTATATAAGCAGCGCGTTTTGCCTGTACTGGGTCT
CTCTGGTTAGACCAGATCTGAGCCTGGGAGCTCTCTGGCTAACTAGGGAACCCACTGCTTAAGCCTCAAT
AAAGCTTGCCTTGAGTGCTTCAAGTAGTGTGTGCCCGTCTGTTGTGTGACTCTGGTAACTAGAGATCCCT
CAGACCCTTTTAGTCAGTGTGGAAAATCTCTAGCAGTGGCGCCCGAACAGGGACTTGAAAGCGAAAGGGA
AACCAGAGGAGCTCTCTCGACGCAGGACTCGGCTTGCTGAAGCGCGCACGGCAAGAGGCGAGGGGCGGCG
ACTGGTGAGTACGCCAAAAATTTTGACTAGCGGAGGCTAGAAGGAGAGAGATGGGTGCGAGAGCGTCAGT
ATTAAGCGGGGGAGAATTAGATCGCGATGGGAAAAAATTCGGTTAAGGCCAGGGGGAAAGAAAAAATATA
AATTAAAACATATAGTATGGGCAAGCAGGGAGCTAGAACGATTCGCAGTTAATCCTGGCCTGTTAGAAAC
ATCAGAAGGCTGTAGACAAATACTGGGACAGCTACAACCATCCCTTCAGACAGGATCAGAAGAACTTAGA
TCATTATATAATACAGTAGCAACCCTCTATTGTGTGCATCAAAGGATAGAGATAAAAGACACCAAGGAAG
CTTTAGACAAGATAGAGGAAGAGCAAAACAAAAGTAAGACCACCGCACAGCAAGCGGCCGCTGATCTTCA
GACCTGGAGGAGGAGATATGAGGGACAATTGGAGAAGTGAATTATATAAATATAAAGTAGTAAAAATTGA
ACCATTAGGAGTAGCACCCACCAAGGCAAAGAGAAGAGTGGTGCAGAGAGAAAAAAGAGCAGTGGGAATA
GGAGCTTTGTTCCTTGGGTTCTTGGGAGCAGCAGGAAGCACTATGGGCGCAGCGTCAATGACGCTGACGG
TACAGGCCAGACAATTATTGTCTGGTATAGTGCAGCAGCAGAACAATTTGCTGAGGGCTATTGAGGCGCA
ACAGCATCTGTTGCAACTCACAGTCTGGGGCATCAAGCAGCTCCAGGCAAGAATCCTGGCTGTGGAAAGA
TACCTAAAGGATCAACAGCTCCTGGGGATTTGGGGTTGCTCTGGAAAACTCATTTGCACCACTGCTGTGC
CTTGGAATGCTAGTTGGAGTAATAAATCTCTGGAACAGATTTGGAATCACACGACCTGGATGGAGTGGGA
CAGAGAAATTAACAATTACACAAGCTTAATACACTCCTTAATTGAAGAATCGCAAAACCAGCAAGAAAAG
AATGAACAAGAATTATTGGAATTAGATAAATGGGCAAGTTTGTGGAATTGGTTTAACATAACAAATTGGC
TGTGGTATATAAAATTATTCATAATGATAGTAGGAGGCTTGGTAGGTTTAAGAATAGTTTTTGCTGTACT
TTCTATAGTGAATAGAGTTAGGCAGGGATATTCACCATTATCGTTTCAGACCCACCTCCCAACCCCGAGG
GGACCCGACAGGCCCGAAGGAATAGAAGAAGAAGGTGGAGAGAGAGACAGAGACAGATCCATTCGATTAG
TGAACGGATCGGCACTGCGTGCGCCAATTCTGCAGACAAATGGCAGTATTCATCCACAATTTTAAAAGAA
AAGGGGGGATTGGGGGGTACAGTGCAGGGGAAAGAATAGTAGACATAATAGCAACAGACATACAAACTAA
AGAATTACAAAAACAAATTACAAAAATTCAAAATTTTCGGGTTTATTACAGGGACAGCAGAGATCCAGTT
TGGTTAATTAAGGTACCGAGGGCCTATTTCCCATGATTCCTTCATATTTGCATATACGATACAAGGCTGT
TAGAGAGATAATTAGAATTAATTTGACTGTAAACACAAAGATATTAGTACAAAATACGTGACGTAGAAAG
TAATAATTTCTTGGGTAGTTTGCAGTTTTAAAATTATGTTTTAAAATGGACTATCATATGCTTACCGTAA
CTTGAAAGTATTTCGATTTCTTGGCTTTATATATCTTGTGGAAAGGACGAAACACCGGTTGGAGAACATC
AATTAACGTTTTAGAGCTAGAAATAGCAAGTTAAAATAAGGCTAGTCCGTTATCAACTTGAAAAAGTGGC
ACCGAGTCGGTGCTTTTTTGAATTCGCTAGCTAGGTCTTGAAAGGAGTGGGAATTGGCTCCGGTGCCCGT
CAGTGGGCAGAGCGCACATCGCCCACAGTCCCCGAGAAGTTGGGGGGAGGGGTCGGCAATTGATCCGGTG
CCTAGAGAAGGTGGCGCGGGGTAAACTGGGAAAGTGATGTCGTGTACTGGCTCCGCCTTTTTCCCGAGGG
TGGGGGAGAACCGTATATAAGTGCAGTAGTCGCCGTGAACGTTCTTTTTCGCAACGGGTTTGCCGCCAGA
ACACAGGACCGGTTCTAGAGCGCTGCCACCATGGACAAGAAGTACAGCATCGGCCTGGACATCGGCACCA
ACTCTGTGGGCTGGGCCGTGATCACCGACGAGTACAAGGTGCCCAGCAAGAAATTCAAGGTGCTGGGCAA
CACCGACCGGCACAGCATCAAGAAGAACCTGATCGGAGCCCTGCTGTTCGACAGCGGCGAAACAGCCGAG
GCCACCCGGCTGAAGAGAACCGCCAGAAGAAGATACACCAGACGGAAGAACCGGATCTGCTATCTGCAAG
AGATCTTCAGCAACGAGATGGCCAAGGTGGACGACAGCTTCTTCCACAGACTGGAAGAGTCCTTCCTGGT
GGAAGAGGATAAGAAGCACGAGCGGCACCCCATCTTCGGCAACATCGTGGACGAGGTGGCCTACCACGAG
AAGTACCCCACCATCTACCACCTGAGAAAGAAACTGGTGGACAGCACCGACAAGGCCGACCTGCGGCTGA
TCTATCTGGCCCTGGCCCACATGATCAAGTTCCGGGGCCACTTCCTGATCGAGGGCGACCTGAACCCCGA
CAACAGCGACGTGGACAAGCTGTTCATCCAGCTGGTGCAGACCTACAACCAGCTGTTCGAGGAAAACCCC
ATCAACGCCAGCGGCGTGGACGCCAAGGCCATCCTGTCTGCCAGACTGAGCAAGAGCAGACGGCTGGAAA
ATCTGATCGCCCAGCTGCCCGGCGAGAAGAAGAATGGCCTGTTCGGAAACCTGATTGCCCTGAGCCTGGG
CCTGACCCCCAACTTCAAGAGCAACTTCGACCTGGCCGAGGATGCCAAACTGCAGCTGAGCAAGGACACC
TACGACGACGACCTGGACAACCTGCTGGCCCAGATCGGCGACCAGTACGCCGACCTGTTTCTGGCCGCCA
AGAACCTGTCCGACGCCATCCTGCTGAGCGACATCCTGAGAGTGAACACCGAGATCACCAAGGCCCCCCT
GAGCGCCTCTATGATCAAGAGATACGACGAGCACCACCAGGACCTGACCCTGCTGAAAGCTCTCGTGCGG
CAGCAGCTGCCTGAGAAGTACAAAGAGATTTTCTTCGACCAGAGCAAGAACGGCTACGCCGGCTACATTG
ACGGCGGAGCCAGCCAGGAAGAGTTCTACAAGTTCATCAAGCCCATCCTGGAAAAGATGGACGGCACCGA
GGAACTGCTCGTGAAGCTGAACAGAGAGGACCTGCTGCGGAAGCAGCGGACCTTCGACAACGGCAGCATC
CCCCACCAGATCCACCTGGGAGAGCTGCACGCCATTCTGCGGCGGCAGGAAGATTTTTACCCATTCCTGA
AGGACAACCGGGAAAAGATCGAGAAGATCCTGACCTTCCGCATCCCCTACTACGTGGGCCCTCTGGCCAG
GGGAAACAGCAGATTCGCCTGGATGACCAGAAAGAGCGAGGAAACCATCACCCCCTGGAACTTCGAGGAA
GTGGTGGACAAGGGCGCTTCCGCCCAGAGCTTCATCGAGCGGATGACCAACTTCGATAAGAACCTGCCCA
ACGAGAAGGTGCTGCCCAAGCACAGCCTGCTGTACGAGTACTTCACCGTGTATAACGAGCTGACCAAAGT
GAAATACGTGACCGAGGGAATGAGAAAGCCCGCCTTCCTGAGCGGCGAGCAGAAAAAGGCCATCGTGGAC
CTGCTGTTCAAGACCAACCGGAAAGTGACCGTGAAGCAGCTGAAAGAGGACTACTTCAAGAAAATCGAGT
GCTTCGACTCCGTGGAAATCTCCGGCGTGGAAGATCGGTTCAACGCCTCCCTGGGCACATACCACGATCT
GCTGAAAATTATCAAGGACAAGGACTTCCTGGACAATGAGGAAAACGAGGACATTCTGGAAGATATCGTG
CTGACCCTGACACTGTTTGAGGACAGAGAGATGATCGAGGAACGGCTGAAAACCTATGCCCACCTGTTCG
ACGACAAAGTGATGAAGCAGCTGAAGCGGCGGAGATACACCGGCTGGGGCAGGCTGAGCCGGAAGCTGAT
CAACGGCATCCGGGACAAGCAGTCCGGCAAGACAATCCTGGATTTCCTGAAGTCCGACGGCTTCGCCAAC
AGAAACTTCATGCAGCTGATCCACGACGACAGCCTGACCTTTAAAGAGGACATCCAGAAAGCCCAGGTGT
CCGGCCAGGGCGATAGCCTGCACGAGCACATTGCCAATCTGGCCGGCAGCCCCGCCATTAAGAAGGGCAT
CCTGCAGACAGTGAAGGTGGTGGACGAGCTCGTGAAAGTGATGGGCCGGCACAAGCCCGAGAACATCGTG
ATCGAAATGGCCAGAGAGAACCAGACCACCCAGAAGGGACAGAAGAACAGCCGCGAGAGAATGAAGCGGA
TCGAAGAGGGCATCAAAGAGCTGGGCAGCCAGATCCTGAAAGAACACCCCGTGGAAAACACCCAGCTGCA
GAACGAGAAGCTGTACCTGTACTACCTGCAGAATGGGCGGGATATGTACGTGGACCAGGAACTGGACATC
AACCGGCTGTCCGACTACGATGTGGACCATATCGTGCCTCAGAGCTTTCTGAAGGACGACTCCATCGACA
ACAAGGTGCTGACCAGAAGCGACAAGAACCGGGGCAAGAGCGACAACGTGCCCTCCGAAGAGGTCGTGAA
GAAGATGAAGAACTACTGGCGGCAGCTGCTGAACGCCAAGCTGATTACCCAGAGAAAGTTCGACAATCTG
ACCAAGGCCGAGAGAGGCGGCCTGAGCGAACTGGATAAGGCCGGCTTCATCAAGAGACAGCTGGTGGAAA
CCCGGCAGATCACAAAGCACGTGGCACAGATCCTGGACTCCCGGATGAACACTAAGTACGACGAGAATGA
CAAGCTGATCCGGGAAGTGAAAGTGATCACCCTGAAGTCCAAGCTGGTGTCCGATTTCCGGAAGGATTTC
CAGTTTTACAAAGTGCGCGAGATCAACAACTACCACCACGCCCACGACGCCTACCTGAACGCCGTCGTGG
GAACCGCCCTGATCAAAAAGTACCCTAAGCTGGAAAGCGAGTTCGTGTACGGCGACTACAAGGTGTACGA
CGTGCGGAAGATGATCGCCAAGAGCGAGCAGGAAATCGGCAAGGCTACCGCCAAGTACTTCTTCTACAGC
AACATCATGAACTTTTTCAAGACCGAGATTACCCTGGCCAACGGCGAGATCCGGAAGCGGCCTCTGATCG
AGACAAACGGCGAAACCGGGGAGATCGTGTGGGATAAGGGCCGGGATTTTGCCACCGTGCGGAAAGTGCT
GAGCATGCCCCAAGTGAATATCGTGAAAAAGACCGAGGTGCAGACAGGCGGCTTCAGCAAAGAGTCTATC
CTGCCCAAGAGGAACAGCGATAAGCTGATCGCCAGAAAGAAGGACTGGGACCCTAAGAAGTACGGCGGCT
TCGACAGCCCCACCGTGGCCTATTCTGTGCTGGTGGTGGCCAAAGTGGAAAAGGGCAAGTCCAAGAAACT
GAAGAGTGTGAAAGAGCTGCTGGGGATCACCATCATGGAAAGAAGCAGCTTCGAGAAGAATCCCATCGAC
TTTCTGGAAGCCAAGGGCTACAAAGAAGTGAAAAAGGACCTGATCATCAAGCTGCCTAAGTACTCCCTGT
TCGAGCTGGAAAACGGCCGGAAGAGAATGCTGGCCTCTGCCGGCGAACTGCAGAAGGGAAACGAACTGGC
CCTGCCCTCCAAATATGTGAACTTCCTGTACCTGGCCAGCCACTATGAGAAGCTGAAGGGCTCCCCCGAG
GATAATGAGCAGAAACAGCTGTTTGTGGAACAGCACAAGCACTACCTGGACGAGATCATCGAGCAGATCA
GCGAGTTCTCCAAGAGAGTGATCCTGGCCGACGCTAATCTGGACAAAGTGCTGTCCGCCTACAACAAGCA
CCGGGATAAGCCCATCAGAGAGCAGGCCGAGAATATCATCCACCTGTTTACCCTGACCAATCTGGGAGCC
CCTGCCGCCTTCAAGTACTTTGACACCACCATCGACCGGAAGAGGTACACCAGCACCAAAGAGGTGCTGG
ACGCCACCCTGATCCACCAGAGCATCACCGGCCTGTACGAGACACGGATCGACCTGTCTCAGCTGGGAGG
CGACAAGCGACCTGCCGCCACAAAGAAGGCTGGACAGGCTAAGAAGAAGAAAGATTACAAAGACGATGAC
GATAAGGGATCCGGCGCAACAAACTTCTCTCTGCTGAAACAAGCCGGAGATGTCGAAGAGAATCCTGGAC
CGACCGAGTACAAGCCCACGGTGCGCCTCGCCACCCGCGACGACGTCCCCAGGGCCGTACGCACCCTCGC
CGCCGCGTTCGCCGACTACCCCGCCACGCGCCACACCGTCGATCCGGACCGCCACATCGAGCGGGTCACC
GAGCTGCAAGAACTCTTCCTCACGCGCGTCGGGCTCGACATCGGCAAGGTGTGGGTCGCGGACGACGGCG
CCGCGGTGGCGGTCTGGACCACGCCGGAGAGCGTCGAAGCGGGGGCGGTGTTCGCCGAGATCGGCCCGCG
CATGGCCGAGTTGAGCGGTTCCCGGCTGGCCGCGCAGCAACAGATGGAAGGCCTCCTGGCGCCGCACCGG
CCCAAGGAGCCCGCGTGGTTCCTGGCCACCGTCGGAGTCTCGCCCGACCACCAGGGCAAGGGTCTGGGCA
GCGCCGTCGTGCTCCCCGGAGTGGAGGCGGCCGAGCGCGCCGGGGTGCCCGCCTTCCTGGAGACCTCCGC
GCCCCGCAACCTCCCCTTCTACGAGCGGCTCGGCTTCACCGTCACCGCCGACGTCGAGGTGCCCGAAGGA
CCGCGCACCTGGTGCATGACCCGCAAGCCCGGTGCCTGAACGCGTTAAGTCGACAATCAACCTCTGGATT
ACAAAATTTGTGAAAGATTGACTGGTATTCTTAACTATGTTGCTCCTTTTACGCTATGTGGATACGCTGC
TTTAATGCCTTTGTATCATGCTATTGCTTCCCGTATGGCTTTCATTTTCTCCTCCTTGTATAAATCCTGG
TTGCTGTCTCTTTATGAGGAGTTGTGGCCCGTTGTCAGGCAACGTGGCGTGGTGTGCACTGTGTTTGCTG
ACGCAACCCCCACTGGTTGGGGCATTGCCACCACCTGTCAGCTCCTTTCCGGGACTTTCGCTTTCCCCCT
CCCTATTGCCACGGCGGAACTCATCGCCGCCTGCCTTGCCCGCTGCTGGACAGGGGCTCGGCTGTTGGGC
ACTGACAATTCCGTGGTGTTGTCGGGGAAATCATCGTCCTTTCCTTGGCTGCTCGCCTGTGTTGCCACCT
GGATTCTGCGCGGGACGTCCTTCTGCTACGTCCCTTCGGCCCTCAATCCAGCGGACCTTCCTTCCCGCGG
CCTGCTGCCGGCTCTGCGGCCTCTTCCGCGTCTTCGCCTTCGCCCTCAGACGAGTCGGATCTCCCTTTGG
GCCGCCTCCCCGCGTCGACTTTAAGACCAATGACTTACAAGGCAGCTGTAGATCTTAGCCACTTTTTAAA
AGAAAAGGGGGGACTGGAAGGGCTAATTCACTCCCAACGAAGACAAGATCTGCTTTTTGCTTGTACTGGG
TCTCTCTGGTTAGACCAGATCTGAGCCTGGGAGCTCTCTGGCTAACTAGGGAACCCACTGCTTAAGCCTC
AATAAAGCTTGCCTTGAGTGCTTCAAGTAGTGTGTGCCCGTCTGTTGTGTGACTCTGGTAACTAGAGATC
CCTCAGACCCTTTTAGTCAGTGTGGAAAATCTCTAGCAGGGCCCGTTTAAACCCGCTGATCAGCCTCGAC
TGTGCCTTCTAGTTGCCAGCCATCTGTTGTTTGCCCCTCCCCCGTGCCTTCCTTGACCCTGGAAGGTGCC
ACTCCCACTGTCCTTTCCTAATAAAATGAGGAAATTGCATCGCATTGTCTGAGTAGGTGTCATTCTATTC
TGGGGGGTGGGGTGGGGCAGGACAGCAAGGGGGAGGATTGGGAAGACAATAGCAGGCATGCTGGGGATGC
GGTGGGCTCTATGGCTTCTGAGGCGGAAAGAACCAGCTGGGGCTCTAGGGGGTATCCCC
[124 nt withheld, positions 9300-9423]
C
[91 nt withheld, positions 9425-9515]
A
[49 nt withheld, positions 9517-9565]
CCTTTGACGTTGGAGTCCACGTTCTTT
[37 nt withheld, positions 9593-9629]
ACCCTATCTCGGTCTATTCTTTTGATTTATAAGGGATTTTGCCGATTTCGGCCTATTGGTTAAAAAATGA
GCTGATTTAACAAAAATTTAACGCGAATTAATTCTGTGGAATGTGTGTCAGTTAGGGTGTGGAAAGTCCC
CAGGCTCCCCAGCAGGCAGAAGTATGCAAAGCATGCATCTCAATTAGTCAGCAACCAGGTGTGGAAAGTC
CCCAGGCTCCCCAGCAGGCAGAAGTATGCAAAGCATGCATCTCAATTAGTCAGCAACCATAGTCCCGCCC
CTAACTCCGCCCATCCCGCCCCTAACTCCGCCCAGTTCCGCCCATTCTCCGCCCCATGGCTGACTAATTT
TTTTTATTTATGCAGAGGCCGAGGCCGCCTCTGCCTCTGAGCTATTCCAGAAGTAGTGAGGAGGCTTTTT
TGGAGGCCTAGGCTTTTGCAAAAAGCTCCCGGGAGCTTGTATATCCATTTTCGGATCTGATCAGCACGTG
TTGACAATTAATCATCGGCATAGTATATCGGCATAGTATAATACGACAAGGTGAGGAACTAAACCATGGC
CAAGTTGACCAGTGCCGTTCCGGTGCTCACCGCGCGCGACGTCGCCGGAGCGGTCGAGTTCTGGACCGAC
CGGCTCGGGTTCTCCCGGGACTTCGTGGAGGACGACTTCGCCGGTGTGGTCCGGGACGACGTGACCCTGT
TCATCAGCGCGGTCCAGGACCAGGTGGTGCCGGACAACACCCTGGCCTGGGTGTGGGTGCGCGGCCTGGA
CGAGCTGTACGCCGAGTGGTCGGAGGTCGTGTCCACGAACTTCCGGGACGCCTCCGGGCCGGCCATGACC
GAGATCGGCGAGCAGCCGTGGGGGCGGGAGTTCGCCCTGCGCGACCCGGCCGGCAACTGCGTGCACTTCG
TGGCCGAGGAGCAGGACTGACACGTGCTACGAGATTTCGATTCCACCGCCGCCTTCTATGAAAGGTTGGG
CTTCGGAATCGTTTTCCGGGACGCCGGCTGGATGATCCTCCAGCGCGGGGATCTCATGCTGGAGTTCTTC
GCCCACCCCAACTTGTTTATTGCAGCTTATAATGGTTACAAATAAAGCAATAGCATCACAAATTTCACAA
ATAAAGCATTTTTTTCACTGCATTCTAGTTGTGGTTTGTCCAAACTCATCAATGTATCTTATCATGTCTG
TATACCGTCGACCTCTAGCTAGAGCTTGGCGTAATCATGGTCATAGCTGTTTCCTGTGTGAAATTGTTAT
CCGCTCACAATTCCACACAACATACGAGCCGGAAGCATAAAGTGTAAAGCCTGGGGTGCCTAATGAGTGA
GCTAACTCACATTAATTGCGTTGCGCTCACTGCCCGCTTTCCAGTCGGGAAACCTGTCGTGCCAGCTGCA
TTAATGAATCGGCCAACGCGCGGGGAGAGGCGGTTTGCGTATTGGGCGCTCTTCCGCTTCCTCGCTCACT
GACTCGCTGCGCTCGGTCGTTCGGCTGCGGCGAGCGGTATCAGCTCACTCAAAGGCGGTAATACGGTTAT
CCACAGAATCAGGGGATAACGCAGGAAAGAACATGTGAGCAAAAGGCCAGCAAAAGGCCAGGAACCGTAA
AAAGGCCGCGTTGCTGGCGTTTTTCCATAGGCTCCGCCCCCCTGACGAGCATCACAAAAATCGACGCTCA
AGTCAGAGGTGGCGAAACCCGACAGGACTATAAAGATACCAGGCGTTTCCCCCTGGAAGCTCCCTCGTGC
GCTCTCCTGTTCCGACCCTGCCGCTTACCGGATACCTGTCCGCCTTTCTCCCTTCGGGAAGCGTGGCGCT
TTCTCATAGCTCACGCTGTAGGTATCTCAGTTCGGTGTAGGTCGTTCGCTCCAAGCTGGGCTGTGTGCAC
GAACCCCCCGTTCAGCCCGACCGCTGCGCCTTATCCGGTAACTATCGTCTTGAGTCCAACCCGGTAAGAC
ACGACTTATCGCCACTGGCAGCAGCCACTGGTAACAGGATTAGCAGAGCGAGGTATGTAGGCGGTGCTAC
AGAGTTCTTGAAGTGGTGGCCTAACTACGGCTACACTAGAAGAACAGTATTTGGTATCTGCGCTCTGCTG
AAGCCAGTTACCTTCGGAAAAAGAGTTGGTAGCTCTTGATCCGGCAAACAAACCACCGCTGGTAGCGGTG
GTTTTTTTGTTTGCAAGCAGCAGATTACGCGCAGAAAAAAAGGATCTCAAGAAGATCCTTTGATCTTTTC
TACGGGGTCTGACGCTCAGTGGAACGAAAACTCACGTTAAGGGATTTTGGTCATGAGATTATCAAAAAGG
ATCTTCACCTAGATCCTTTTAAATTAAAAATGAAGTTTTAAATCAATCTAAAGTATATATGAGTAAACTT
GGTCTGACAGTTACCAATGCTTAATCAGTGAGGCACCTATCTCAGCGATCTGTCTATTTCGTTCATCCAT
AGTTGCCTGACTCCCCGTCGTGTAGATAACTACGATACGGGAGGGCTTACCATCTGGCCCCAGTGCTGCA
ATGATACCGCGAGACCCACGCTCACCGGCTCCAGATTTATCAGCAATAAACCAGCCAGCCGGAAGGGCCG
AGCGCAGAAGTGGTCCTGCAACTTTATCCGCCTCCATCCAGTCTATTAATTGTTGCCGGGAAGCTAGAGT
AAGTAGTTCGCCAGTTAATAGTTTGCGCAACGTTGTTGCCATTGCTACAGGCATCGTGGTGTCACGCTCG
TCGTTTGGTATGGCTTCATTCAGCTCCGGTTCCCAACGATCAAGGCGAGTTACATGATCCCCCATGTTGT
GCAAAAAAGCGGTTAGCTCCTTCGGTCCTCCGATCGTTGTCAGAAGTAAGTTGGCCGCAGTGTTATCACT
CATGGTTATGGCAGCACTGCATAATTCTCTTACTGTCATGCCATCCGTAAGATGCTTTTCTGTGACTGGT
GAGTACTCAACCAAGTCATTCTGAGAATAGTGTATGCGGCGACCGAGTTGCTCTTGCCCGGCGTCAATAC
GGGATAATACCGCGCCACATAGCAGAACTTTAAAAGTGCTCATCATTGGAAAACGTTCTTCGGGGCGAAA
ACTCTCAAGGATCTTACCGCTGTTGAGATCCAGTTCGATGTAACCCACTCGTGCACCCAACTGATCTTCA
GCATCTTTTACTTTCACCAGCGTTTCTGGGTGAGCAAAAACAGGAAGGCAAAATGCCGCAAAAAAGGGAA
TAAGGGCGACACGGAAATGTTGAATACTCATACTCTTCCTTTTTCAATATTATTGAAGCATTTATCAGGG
TTATTGTCTCATGAGCGGATACATATTTGAATGTATTTAGAAAAATAAACAAATAGGGGTTCCGCGCACA
TTTCCCCGAAAAGTGCCACCTGAC
Features (pLannotate 1.2.2; 33 found; start..end, strand, type, name):
     31..83      -  misc_feature   bom (fragment): basis of mobility region from pBR322
    238..617     +  enhancer       CMV enhancer: human cytomegalovirus immediate early enhancer
    618..817     +  promoter       CMV promoter: human cytomegalovirus (CMV) immediate early promoter
    835..1015    +  LTR            5' LTR (truncated): truncated 5' long terminal repeat (LTR) from HIV-1
   1062..1187    +  misc_feature   HIV-1 Ψ: packaging signal of human immunodeficiency virus type 1
   1171..1534    +  CDS            HIV-1 gag (fragment): gag protein from human immunodeficiency virus 1; gag
   1680..1913    +  misc_feature   RRE: The Rev response element (RRE) of HIV-1 allows for Rev-dependent mRNA export from the nucleus to the cytoplasm.
   2290..2390    +  CDS            Rev (fragment): human immunodeficiency virus 1 (HIV-1) Rev protein; rev; enhances nuclear export of unspliced and incompletely spliced viral mRNAs
   2440..2557    +  misc_feature   cPPT/CTS: central polypurine tract and central termination sequence of HIV-1
   2608..2848    +  promoter       U6 promoter: RNA polymerase III promoter for human U6 snRNA
   2878..2953    +  misc_RNA       gRNA scaffold: guide RNA scaffold for the Streptococcus pyogenes CRISPR/Cas9 system
   2971..2989    +  CDS            small t antigen (fragment): SV40 (simian virus 40) small t antigen
   3015..3226    +  promoter       EF-1α core promoter: core promoter for human elongation factor EF-1α
   3251..7354    +  CDS            Cas9: Cas9 (Csn1) endonuclease from the Streptococcus pyogenes Type II CRISPR/Cas system generates RNA-guided double strand breaks in DNA
   7492..8089    +  CDS            PuroR (fragment): puromycin N-acetyltransferase; pac from Streptomyces; confers resistance to puromycin
   8105..8693    +  misc_feature   WPRE: woodchuck hepatitis virus posttranscriptional regulatory element
   8744..8763    +  misc_feature   cPPT/CTS (fragment): central polypurine tract and central termination sequence of HIV-1
   8765..8998    +  LTR            3' LTR (ΔU3): self-inactivating 3' long terminal repeat (LTR) from HIV-1
   9030..9254    +  polyA_signal   bGH poly(A) signal: bovine growth hormone polyadenylation signal
   9258..9279    +  promoter       SV40 promoter (fragment): SV40 enhancer and early promoter
   9300..9728    +  rep_origin     f1 ori (sequence partly withheld): f1 bacteriophage origin of replication; arrow indicates direction of (+) strand synthesis
   9742..10071   +  promoter       SV40 promoter: SV40 enhancer and early promoter
  10119..10166   +  promoter       EM7 promoter: synthetic bacterial promoter&nbsp
  10185..10559   +  CDS            BleoR: antibiotic-binding protein; Sh ble from Streptoalloteichus hindustanus; confers resistance to bleomycin, phleomycin, and Zeocin™
  10569..10694   +  CDS            ble (fragment): BLE_KLEPN - Experimental evidence at protein level: Swiss-Prot protein existence level 1. Binding protein with a strong affinity to the bleomycin family of antibiotics. Binds to CL990; an antimitotic-antibiotic compound. From Klebsiella pneumoniae.
  10689..10810   +  polyA_signal   SV40 poly(A) signal: SV40 polyadenylation signal
  10881..10903   -  protein_bind   lac operator (fragment): The lac repressor binds to the lac operator to inhibit transcription in E. coli. This inhibition can be relieved by adding lactose or isopropyl-β-D-thiogalactopyranoside (IPTG). lac repressor encoded by lacI
  10907..10937   -  promoter       lac promoter: promoter for the E. coli lac operon
  10952..10973   -  protein_bind   CAP binding site: CAP binding activates transcription in the presence of cAMP. E. coli catabolite activator protein
  10986..11078   -  CDS            lacI (fragment): lac repressor; lacI; The lac repressor binds to the lac operator to inhibit transcription in E. coli. This inhibition can be relieved by adding lactose or isopropyl-β-D-thiogalactopyranoside (IPTG).
  11261..11849   -  rep_origin     ori: high-copy-number ColE1/pMB1/pBR322/pUC origin of replication
  12020..12880   -  CDS            AmpR: β-lactamase; bla; confers resistance to ampicillin, carbenicillin, and related antibiotics
  12881..12985   -  promoter       AmpR promoter: bla
