[The description below was written by a language model from this plasmid's Addgene catalogue record and pLannotate feature annotations shown in this document.]
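Description:
LentiCRISPR v2-sgAMPK alpha2 clone2 is a single-vector lentiviral CRISPR/Cas9 construct built on the lentiCRISPR v2 backbone and designed to disrupt human PRKAA2, the gene encoding the AMPK alpha2 catalytic subunit. It is propagated in E. coli as a high-copy plasmid using a ColE1/pUC-type origin with ampicillin resistance. The sequenced record is about 13 kb. It also carries an f1 origin and a backbone SV40/EM7-driven bleomycin/Zeocin resistance cassette that lies outside the viral transfer region.

The transfer cassette follows a third-generation, self-inactivating layout. A CMV enhancer/promoter is fused to a truncated HIV-1 5' LTR and drives genomic RNA production in packaging cells. It is followed by the Ψ packaging signal, a partial gag fragment, the RRE for Rev-dependent nuclear export, and the cPPT/CTS. A ΔU3 3' LTR closes the cassette, with a bGH polyadenylation signal downstream.

Within this frame, a human U6 Pol III promoter expresses the PRKAA2-targeting spacer joined to the Streptococcus pyogenes gRNA scaffold. An EF-1α core promoter then drives S. pyogenes Cas9 followed by a puromycin N-acetyltransferase coding sequence. The element linking Cas9 and PuroR is not annotated in the feature table, though both appear to be served by the one promoter. A WPRE downstream enhances transcript expression.

After packaging and transduction, puromycin selects for cells that have integrated both the nuclease and the guide. The "clone2" designation suggests it is one of several guides against this gene, though the record does not state this. The associated work examined AMPK activation under energy stress and its effect on ferroptosis, which fits its use for generating AMPK alpha2 knockout human cells.
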