Addgene plasmid #162123: LentiCRISPR v2-sgAMPK alpha2 clone2
Purpose: Lentiviral sgRNA plasmid targeting human AMPK alpha2
Depositing lab: Boyi Gan. Depositing organization: University of Texas MD Anderson Cancer Center. Publication: Energy-stress-mediated AMPK activation inhibits ferroptosis. Lee H, Zandkarimi F, Zhang Y, Meena JK, Kim J, Zhuang L, Tyagi S, Ma L, Westbrook TF, Steinberg GR, Nakada D, Stockwell BR, Gan B. Nat Cell Biol. 2020 Feb;22(2):225-234. doi: 10.1038/s41556-020-0461-8. Epub 2020 Feb 6. PubMed 32029897.
Backbone
  Vector backbone: lentiCRISPR v2
  Vector type: Lentiviral
  Selectable markers: Puromycin
Growth in bacteria
  Bacterial resistance: Ampicillin, 100 μg/mL
  Growth temperature: 37°C
  Growth strain: NEB Stable
  Copy number: High Copy
Gene/Insert
  Gene/Insert name: sgAMPK alpha2
  gRNA/shRNA sequence: GTTGGAGAACATCAATTAAC
  Species: H. sapiens (human)
  Entrez Gene: PRKAA2 (a.k.a. AMPK, AMPK2, AMPKa2, PRKAA)
  Cloning method: Gibson Cloning
Terms and licenses: Academic/Nonprofit Terms; Industry Terms: Not Available to Industry
How to cite: LentiCRISPR v2-sgAMPK alpha2 clone2 was a gift from Boyi Gan (Addgene plasmid # 162123 ; http://n2t.net/addgene:162123 ; RRID:Addgene_162123)
